>Addgene plasmid #75844 | DGKK gRNA (BRDN0001146124) | addgene full sequence | sequence record 184678 | Addgene Assembled Sequence
CCCGGGTGCAAAGATGGATAAAGTTTTAAACAGAGAGGAATCTTTGCAGCTAATGGACCTTCTAGGTCTT
GAAAGGAGTGGGAATTGGCTCCGGTGCCCGTCAGTGGGCAGAGCGCACATCGCCCACAGTCCCCGAGAAG
TTGGGGGGAGGGGTCGGCAATTGATCCGGTGCCTAGAGAAGGTGGCGCGGGGTAAACTGGGAAAGTGATG
TCGTGTACTGGCTCCGCCTTTTTCCCGAGGGTGGGGGAGAACCGTATATAAGTGCAGTAGTCGCCGTGAA
CGTTCTTTTTCGCAACGGGTTTGCCGCCAGAACACAGGTAAGTGCCGTGTGTGGTTCCCGCGGGCCTGGC
CTCTTTACGGGTTATGGCCCTTGCGTGCCTTGAATTACTTCCACCTGGCTGCAGTACGTGATTCTTGATC
CCGAGCTTCGGGTTGGAAGTGGGTGGGAGAGTTCGAGGCCTTGCGCTTAAGGAGCCCCTTCGCCTCGTGC
TTGAGTTGAGGCCTGGCCTGGGCGCTGGGGCCGCCGCGTGCGAATCTGGTGGCACCTTCGCGCCTGTCTC
GCTGCTTTCGATAAGTCTCTAGCCATTTAAAATTTTTGATGACCTGCTGCGACGCTTTTTTTCTGGCAAG
ATAGTCTTGTAAATGCGGGCCAAGATCTGCACACTGGTATTTCGGTTTTTGGGGCCGCGGGCGGCGACGG
GGCCCGTGCGTCCCAGCGCACATGTTCGGCGAGGCGGGGCCTGCGAGCGCGGCCACCGAGAATCGGACGG
GGGTAGTCTCAAGCTGGCCGGCCTGCTCTGGTGCCTGGCCTCGCGCCGCCGTGTATCGCCCCGCCCTGGG
CGGCAAGGCTGGCCCGGTCGGCACCAGTTGCGTGAGCGGAAAGATGGCCGCTTCCCGGCCCTGCTGCAGG
GAGCTCAAAATGGAGGACGCGGCGCTCGGGAGAGCGGGCGGGTGAGTCACCCACACAAAGGAAAAGGGCC
TTTCCGTCCTCAGCCGTCGCTTCATGTGACTCCACGGAGTACCGGGCGCCGTCCAGGCACCTCGATTAGT
TCTCGAGCTTTTGGAGTACGTCGTCTTTAGGTTGGGGGGAGGGGTTTTATGCGATGGAGTTTCCCCACAC
TGAGTGGGTGGAGACTGAAGTTAGGCCAGCTTGGCACTTGATGTAATTCTCCTTGGAATTTGCCCTTTTT
GAGTTTGGATCTTGGTTCATTCTCAAGCCTCAGACAGTGGTTCAAAGTTTTTTTCTTCCATTTCAGGTGT
CGTGACGTACGGCCACCATGACCGAGTACAAGCCCACGGTGCGCCTCGCCACCCGCGACGACGTCCCCAG
GGCCGTACGCACCCTCGCCGCCGCGTTCGCCGACTACCCCGCCACGCGCCACACCGTCGATCCGGACCGC
CACATCGAGCGGGTCACCGAGCTGCAAGAACTCTTCCTCACGCGCGTCGGGCTCGACATCGGCAAGGTGT
GGGTCGCGGACGACGGCGCCGCCGTGGCGGTCTGGACCACGCCGGAGAGCGTCGAAGCGGGGGCGGTGTT
CGCCGAGATCGGCCCGCGCATGGCCGAGTTGAGCGGTTCCCGGCTGGCCGCGCAGCAACAGATGGAAGGC
CTCCTGGCGCCGCACCGGCCCAAGGAGCCCGCGTGGTTCCTGGCCACCGTCGGAGTCTCGCCCGACCACC
AGGGCAAGGGTCTGGGCAGCGCCGTCGTGCTCCCCGGAGTGGAGGCGGCCGAGCGCGCCGGGGTGCCCGC
CTTCCTGGAGACCTCCGCGCCCCGCAACCTCCCCTTCTACGAGCGGCTCGGCTTCACCGTCACCGCCGAC
GTCGAGGTGCCCGAAGGACCGCGCACCTGGTGCATGACCCGCAAGCCCGGTGCCTGAACGCGTTAAGTCG
ACAATCAACCTCTGGATTACAAAATTTGTGAAAGATTGACTGGTATTCTTAACTATGTTGCTCCTTTTAC
GCTATGTGGATACGCTGCTTTAATGCCTTTGTATCATGCTATTGCTTCCCGTATGGCTTTCATTTTCTCC
TCCTTGTATAAATCCTGGTTGCTGTCTCTTTATGAGGAGTTGTGGCCCGTTGTCAGGCAACGTGGCGTGG
TGTGCACTGTGTTTGCTGACGCAACCCCCACTGGTTGGGGCATTGCCACCACCTGTCAGCTCCTTTCCGG
GACTTTCGCTTTCCCCCTCCCTATTGCCACGGCGGAACTCATCGCCGCCTGCCTTGCCCGCTGCTGGACA
GGGGCTCGGCTGTTGGGCACTGACAATTCCGTGGTGTTGTCGGGGAAATCATCGTCCTTTCCTTGGCTGC
TCGCCTGTGTTGCCACCTGGATTCTGCGCGGGACGTCCTTCTGCTACGTCCCTTCGGCCCTCAATCCAGC
GGACCTTCCTTCCCGCGGCCTGCTGCCGGCTCTGCGGCCTCTTCCGCGTCTTCGCCTTCGCCCTCAGACG
AGTCGGATCTCCCTTTGGGCCGCCTCCCCGCGTCGACTTTAAGACCAATGACTTACAAGGCAGCTGTAGA
TCTTAGCCACTTTTTAAAAGAAAAGGGGGGACTGGAAGGGCTAATTCACTCCCAACGAAGACAAGATCTG
CTTTTTGCTTGTACTGGGTCTCTCTGGTTAGACCAGATCTGAGCCTGGGAGCTCTCTGGCTAACTAGGGA
ACCCACTGCTTAAGCCTCAATAAAGCTTGCCTTGAGTGCTTCAAGTAGTGTGTGCCCGTCTGTTGTGTGA
CTCTGGTAACTAGAGATCCCTCAGACCCTTTTAGTCAGTGTGGAAAATCTCTAGCAGTACGTATAGTAGT
TCATGTCATCTTATTATTCAGTATTTATAACTTGCAAAGAAATGAATATCAGAGAGTGAGAGGAACTTGT
TTATTGCAGCTTATAATGGTTACAAATAAAGCAATAGCATCACAAATTTCACAAATAAAGCATTTTTTTC
ACTGCATTCTAGTTGTGGTTTGTCCAAACTCATCAATGTATCTTATCATGTCTGGCTCTAGCTATCCCGC
CCCTAACTCCGCCCATCCCGCCCCTAACTCCGCCCAGTTCCGCCCATTCTCCGCCCCATGGCTGACTAAT
TTTTTTTATTTATGCAGAGGCCGAGGCCGCCTCGGCCTCTGAGCTATTCCAGAAGTAGTGAGGAGGCTTT
TTTGGAGGCCTAGGGACGTACCCAATTCGCCCTATAGTGAGTCGTATTACGCGCGCTCACTGGCCGTCGT
TTTACAACGTCGTGACTGGGAAAACCCTGGCGTTACCCAACTTAATCGCCTTGCAGCACATCCCCCTTTC
GCCAGCTGGCGTAATAGCGAAGAGGCCCGCACCGATCGCCCTTCCCAACAGTTGCGCAGCCTGAATGGCG
AATGGG
[124 nt withheld, positions 3367-3490]
C
[91 nt withheld, positions 3492-3582]
A
[49 nt withheld, positions 3584-3632]
CCTTTGACGTTGGAGTCCACGTTCTTT
[37 nt withheld, positions 3660-3696]
ACCCTATCTCGGTCTATTCTTTTGATTTATAAGGGATTTTGCCGATTTCGGCCTATTGGTTAAAAAATGA
GCTGATTTAACAAAAATTTAACGCGAATTTTAACAAAATATTAACGCTTACAATTTAGGTGGCACTTTTC
GGGGAAATGTGCGCGGAACCCCTATTTGTTTATTTTTCTAAATACATTCAAATATGTATCCGCTCATGAG
ACAATAACCCTGATAAATGCTTCAATAATATTGAAAAAGGAAGAGTATGAGTATTCAACATTTCCGTGTC
GCCCTTATTCCCTTTTTTGCGGCATTTTGCCTTCCTGTTTTTGCTCACCCAGAAACGCTGGTGAAAGTAA
AAGATGCTGAAGATCAGTTGGGTGCACGAGTGGGTTACATCGAACTGGATCTCAACAGCGGTAAGATCCT
TGAGAGTTTTCGCCCCGAAGAACGTTTTCCAATGATGAGCACTTTTAAAGTTCTGCTATGTGGCGCGGTA
TTATCCCGTATTGACGCCGGGCAAGAGCAACTCGGTCGCCGCATACACTATTCTCAGAATGACTTGGTTG
AGTACTCACCAGTCACAGAAAAGCATCTTACGGATGGCATGACAGTAAGAGAATTATGCAGTGCTGCCAT
AACCATGAGTGATAACACTGCGGCCAACTTACTTCTGACAACGATCGGAGGACCGAAGGAGCTAACCGCT
TTTTTGCACAACATGGGGGATCATGTAACTCGCCTTGATCGTTGGGAACCGGAGCTGAATGAAGCCATAC
CAAACGACGAGCGTGACACCACGATGCCTGTAGCAATGGCAACAACGTTGCGCAAACTATTAACTGGCGA
ACTACTTACTCTAGCTTCCCGGCAACAATTAATAGACTGGATGGAGGCGGATAAAGTTGCAGGACCACTT
CTGCGCTCGGCCCTTCCGGCTGGCTGGTTTATTGCTGATAAATCTGGAGCCGGTGAGCGTGGGTCTCGCG
GTATCATTGCAGCACTGGGGCCAGATGGTAAGCCCTCCCGTATCGTAGTTATCTACACGACGGGGAGTCA
GGCAACTATGGATGAACGAAATAGACAGATCGCTGAGATAGGTGCCTCACTGATTAAGCATTGGTAACTG
TCAGACCAAGTTTACTCATATATACTTTAGATTGATTTAAAACTTCATTTTTAATTTAAAAGGATCTAGG
TGAAGATCCTTTTTGATAATCTCATGACCAAAATCCCTTAACGTGAGTTTTCGTTCCACTGAGCGTCAGA
CCCCGTAGAAAAGATCAAAGGATCTTCTTGAGATCCTTTTTTTCTGCGCGTAATCTGCTGCTTGCAAACA
AAAAAACCACCGCTACCAGCGGTGGTTTGTTTGCCGGATCAAGAGCTACCAACTCTTTTTCCGAAGGTAA
CTGGCTTCAGCAGAGCGCAGATACCAAATACTGTTCTTCTAGTGTAGCCGTAGTTAGGCCACCACTTCAA
GAACTCTGTAGCACCGCCTACATACCTCGCTCTGCTAATCCTGTTACCAGTGGCTGCTGCCAGTGGCGAT
AAGTCGTGTCTTACCGGGTTGGACTCAAGACGATAGTTACCGGATAAGGCGCAGCGGTCGGGCTGAACGG
GGGGTTCGTGCACACAGCCCAGCTTGGAGCGAACGACCTACACCGAACTGAGATACCTACAGCGTGAGCT
ATGAGAAAGCGCCACGCTTCCCGAAGGGAGAAAGGCGGACAGGTATCCGGTAAGCGGCAGGGTCGGAACA
GGAGAGCGCACGAGGGAGCTTCCAGGGGGAAACGCCTGGTATCTTTATAGTCCTGTCGGGTTTCGCCACC
TCTGACTTGAGCGTCGATTTTTGTGATGCTCGTCAGGGGGGCGGAGCCTATGGAAAAACGCCAGCAACGC
GGCCTTTTTACGGTTCCTGGCCTTTTGCTGGCCTTTTGCTCACATGTTCTTTCCTGCGTTATCCCCTGAT
TCTGTGGATAACCGTATTACCGCCTTTGAGTGAGCTGATACCGCTCGCCGCAGCCGAACGACCGAGCGCA
GCGAGTCAGTGAGCGAGGAAGCGGAAGAGCGCCCAATACGCAAACCGCCTCTCCCCGCGCGTTGGCCGAT
TCATTAATGCAGCTGGCACGACAGGTTTCCCGACTGGAAAGCGGGCAGTGAGCGCAACGCAATTAATGTG
AGTTAGCTCACTCATTAGGCACCCCAGGCTTTACACTTTATGCTTCCGGCTCGTATGTTGTGTGGAATTG
TGAGCGGATAACAATTTCACACAGGAAACAGCTATGACCATGATTACGCCAAGCGCGCAATTAACCCTCA
CTAAAGGGAACAAAAGCTGGAGCTGCAAGCTTAATGTAGTCTTATGCAATACTCTTGTAGTCTTGCAACA
TGGTAACGATGAGTTAGCAACATGCCTTACAAGGAGAGAAAAAGCACCGTGCATGCCGATTGGTGGAAGT
AAGGTGGTACGATCGTGCCTTATTAGGAAGGCAACAGACGGGTCTGACATGGATTGGACGAACCACTGAA
TTGCCGCATTGCAGAGATATTGTATTTAAGTGCCTAGCTCGATACATAAACGGGTCTCTCTGGTTAGACC
AGATCTGAGCCTGGGAGCTCTCTGGCTAACTAGGGAACCCACTGCTTAAGCCTCAATAAAGCTTGCCTTG
AGTGCTTCAAGTAGTGTGTGCCCGTCTGTTGTGTGACTCTGGTAACTAGAGATCCCTCAGACCCTTTTAG
TCAGTGTGGAAAATCTCTAGCAGTGGCGCCCGAACAGGGACTTGAAAGCGAAAGGGAAACCAGAGGAGCT
CTCTCGACGCAGGACTCGGCTTGCTGAAGCGCGCACGGCAAGAGGCGAGGGGCGGCGACTGGTGAGTACG
CCAAAAATTTTGACTAGCGGAGGCTAGAAGGAGAGAGATGGGTGCGAGAGCGTCAGTATTAAGCGGGGGA
GAATTAGATCGCGATGGGAAAAAATTCGGTTAAGGCCAGGGGGAAAGAAAAAATATAAATTAAAACATAT
AGTATGGGCAAGCAGGGAGCTAGAACGATTCGCAGTTAATCCTGGCCTGTTAGAAACATCAGAAGGCTGT
AGACAAATACTGGGACAGCTACAACCATCCCTTCAGACAGGATCAGAAGAACTTAGATCATTATATAATA
CAGTAGCAACCCTCTATTGTGTGCATCAAAGGATAGAGATAAAAGACACCAAGGAAGCTTTAGACAAGAT
AGAGGAAGAGCAAAACAAAAGTAAGACCACCGCACAGCAAGCGGCCGCTGATCTTCAGACCTGGAGGAGG
AGATATGAGGGACAATTGGAGAAGTGAATTATATAAATATAAAGTAGTAAAAATTGAACCATTAGGAGTA
GCACCCACCAAGGCAAAGAGAAGAGTGGTGCAGAGAGAAAAAAGAGCAGTGGGAATAGGAGCTTTGTTCC
TTGGGTTCTTGGGAGCAGCAGGAAGCACTATGGGCGCAGCGTCAATGACGCTGACGGTACAGGCCAGACA
ATTATTGTCTGGTATAGTGCAGCAGCAGAACAATTTGCTGAGGGCTATTGAGGCGCAACAGCATCTGTTG
CAACTCACAGTCTGGGGCATCAAGCAGCTCCAGGCAAGAATCCTGGCTGTGGAAAGATACCTAAAGGATC
AACAGCTCCTGGGGATTTGGGGTTGCTCTGGAAAACTCATTTGCACCACTGCTGTGCCTTGGAATGCTAG
TTGGAGTAATAAATCTCTGGAACAGATTTGGAATCACACGACCTGGATGGAGTGGGACAGAGAAATTAAC
AATTACACAAGCTTAATACACTCCTTAATTGAAGAATCGCAAAACCAGCAAGAAAAGAATGAACAAGAAT
TATTGGAATTAGATAAATGGGCAAGTTTGTGGAATTGGTTTAACATAACAAATTGGCTGTGGTATATAAA
ATTATTCATAATGATAGTAGGAGGCTTGGTAGGTTTAAGAATAGTTTTTGCTGTACTTTCTATAGTGAAT
AGAGTTAGGCAGGGATATTCACCATTATCGTTTCAGACCCACCTCCCAACCCCGAGGGGACCCAGAGAGG
GCCTATTTCCCATGATTCCTTCATATTTGCATATACGATACAAGGCTGTTAGAGAGATAATTAGAATTAA
TTTGACTGTAAACACAAAGATATTAGTACAAAATACGTGACGTAGAAAGTAATAATTTCTTGGGTAGTTT
GCAGTTTTAAAATTATGTTTTAAAATGGACTATCATATGCTTACCGTAACTTGAAAGTATTTCGATTTCT
TGGCTTTATATATCTTGTGGAAAGGACGAAACACCGAATATGCTATACATTACCGCGTTTTAGAGCTAGA
AATAGCAAGTTAAAATAAGGCTAGTCCGTTATCAACTTGAAAAAGTGGCACCGAGTCGGTGCTTTTTTAA
GCTTGGCGTAACTAGATCTTGAGACAAATGGCAGTATTCATCCACAATTTTAAAAGAAAAGGGGGGATTG
GGGGGTACAGTGCAGGGGAAAGAATAGTAGACATAATAGCAACAGACATACAAACTAAAGAATTACAAAA
ACAAATTACAAAAATTCAAAATTTTCGGGTTTATTACAGGGACAGCAGAGATCCACTTTGGCGCCGGCTC
GAGGGGG
Features (pLannotate 1.2.2; 29 found; start..end, strand, type, name):
     14..80      +  CDS            small t antigen (fragment): SV40 (simian virus 40) small t antigen
    106..317     +  promoter       EF-1α core promoter: core promoter for human elongation factor EF-1α
    318..1256    +  intron         EF-1α intron A: intron upstream of the start codon of human EF-1α
   1278..1877    +  CDS            PuroR (fragment): puromycin N-acetyltransferase; pac from Streptomyces; confers resistance to puromycin
   1893..2481    +  misc_feature   WPRE: woodchuck hepatitis virus posttranscriptional regulatory element
   2532..2551    +  misc_feature   cPPT/CTS (fragment): central polypurine tract and central termination sequence of HIV-1
   2553..2786    +  LTR            3' LTR (ΔU3): self-inactivating 3' long terminal repeat (LTR) from HIV-1
   2864..2985    +  polyA_signal   SV40 poly(A) signal: SV40 polyadenylation signal
   3025..3160    +  rep_origin     SV40 ori: SV40 origin of replication
   3181..3199    -  promoter       T7 promoter: promoter for bacteriophage T7 RNA polymerase
   3207..3362    +  CDS            lacZα (fragment): LacZα fragment of β-galactosidase; lacZ fragment
   3367..3795    +  rep_origin     f1 ori (sequence partly withheld): f1 bacteriophage origin of replication; arrow indicates direction of (+) strand synthesis
   3848..3952    +  promoter       AmpR promoter: bla
   3953..4813    +  CDS            AmpR: β-lactamase; bla; confers resistance to ampicillin, carbenicillin, and related antibiotics
   4984..5572    +  rep_origin     ori: high-copy-number ColE1/pMB1/pBR322/pUC origin of replication
   5755..5847    +  CDS            lacI (fragment): lac repressor; lacI; The lac repressor binds to the lac operator to inhibit transcription in E. coli. This inhibition can be relieved by adding lactose or isopropyl-β-D-thiogalactopyranoside (IPTG).
   5860..5881    +  protein_bind   CAP binding site: CAP binding activates transcription in the presence of cAMP. E. coli catabolite activator protein
   5896..5926    +  promoter       lac promoter: promoter for the E. coli lac operon
   5934..5950    +  protein_bind   lac operator: The lac repressor binds to the lac operator to inhibit transcription in E. coli. This inhibition can be relieved by adding lactose or isopropyl-β-D-thiogalactopyranoside (IPTG). lac repressor encoded by lacI
   5995..6013    +  promoter       T3 promoter: promoter for bacteriophage T3 RNA polymerase
   6041..6267    +  promoter       RSV promoter: Rous sarcoma virus enhancer/promoter
   6268..6448    +  LTR            5' LTR (truncated): truncated 5' long terminal repeat (LTR) from HIV-1
   6495..6620    +  misc_feature   HIV-1 Ψ: packaging signal of human immunodeficiency virus type 1
   6604..6967    +  CDS            HIV-1 gag (fragment): gag protein from human immunodeficiency virus 1; gag
   7113..7346    +  misc_feature   RRE: The Rev response element (RRE) of HIV-1 allows for Rev-dependent mRNA export from the nucleus to the cytoplasm.
   7723..7749    +  CDS            Rev (fragment): human immunodeficiency virus 1 (HIV-1) Rev protein; rev; enhances nuclear export of unspliced and incompletely spliced viral mRNAs
   7753..7993    +  promoter       U6 promoter: RNA polymerase III promoter for human U6 snRNA
   8023..8098    +  misc_RNA       gRNA scaffold: guide RNA scaffold for the Streptococcus pyogenes CRISPR/Cas9 system
   8154..8271    +  misc_feature   cPPT/CTS: central polypurine tract and central termination sequence of HIV-1
