[The description below was written by a language model from this plasmid's Addgene catalogue record and pLannotate feature annotations shown in this document.]
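Description:
DGKK gRNA (BRDN0001146124) is a third-generation lentiviral guide RNA plasmid built on the lentiGuide-Puro backbone and designed to target human DGKK (diacylglycerol kinase kappa) for CRISPR-Cas9 editing. It is maintained in E. coli through a high-copy ColE1/pUC-type origin with ampicillin selection (AmpR). The backbone also carries an f1 origin, an SV40 origin and poly(A) signal, and remnants of lac and T7/T3 promoter elements.

The viral portion begins with an RSV promoter fused to a truncated HIV-1 5' LTR. This arrangement drives Tat-independent genomic RNA production in packaging cells. It is followed by the Ψ packaging signal, a partial gag sequence, the Rev response element and a cPPT/CTS, and it ends in a self-inactivating ΔU3 3' LTR.

Two expression units sit between the LTRs. A human U6 RNA polymerase III promoter transcribes the DGKK-specific 20-nt spacer joined to the Streptococcus pyogenes gRNA scaffold. Downstream, an EF-1α core promoter with its intron A drives puromycin N-acetyltransferase, which allows selection of transduced mammalian cells. A WPRE follows to enhance transcript expression.

The plasmid does not encode Cas9. It is meant to be used with a separate Cas9 vector such as lentiCas9-Blast, or in cells that already express Cas9. The guide was designed against a DGKK RefSeq transcript and belongs to a human kinome gRNA collection, so it is suited to gene knockout studies delivered by lentiviral transduction. The record does not state the cloning method.
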