Addgene plasmid #75844: DGKK gRNA (BRDN0001146124)
Purpose: 3rd generation lentiviral gRNA plasmid targeting human DGKK
Depositing lab: John Doench & David Root. Depositing organization: Broad Institute. Publication: Optimized sgRNA design to maximize activity and minimize off-target effects of CRISPR-Cas9. Doench JG, Fusi N, Sullender M, Hegde M, Vaimberg EW, Donovan KF, Smith I, Tothova Z, Wilen C, Orchard R, Virgin HW, Listgarten J, Root DE. Nat Biotechnol. 2016 Jan 18. doi: 10.1038/nbt.3437. PubMed 26780180.
Backbone
  Vector backbone: lentiGuide-Puro
  Backbone manufacturer: Zhang Lab (Addgene plasmid # 52963)
  Vector type: Mammalian Expression, Lentiviral, CRISPR
  Selectable markers: Puromycin
Growth in bacteria
  Bacterial resistance: Ampicillin, 100 μg/mL
  Growth temperature: 37°C
  Growth strain: DH5alpha
  Copy number: High Copy
Gene/Insert
  Gene/Insert name: DGKK (alt names: DGKK; NM_001013742.3)
  gRNA/shRNA sequence: AATATGCTATACATTACCGC
  Species: H. sapiens (human)
  Entrez Gene: DGKK
  Promoter: hU6
  Cloning method: Unknown
  Sequencing primers: 5′ U6-F; 3′ pS2-R
Terms and licenses: Academic/Nonprofit Terms; Industry Terms: Not Available to Industry
Depositor comments: The gRNA was designed to target the following Genbank reference sequence(s): NM_001013742.3. Note that this plasmid does NOT contain Cas9. It should be used in conjunction with lentiCas9-Blast (Addgene #52962) or otherwise with cell lines already expressing Cas9. Browse the full kinome gRNA library at http://www.addgene.org/pooled-library/broadgpp-human-kinome/ or visit http://www.broadinstitute.org/rnai/public/ for detailed protocols and information.
How to cite: DGKK gRNA (BRDN0001146124) was a gift from John Doench & David Root (Addgene plasmid # 75844 ; http://n2t.net/addgene:75844 ; RRID:Addgene_75844)
