>Addgene plasmid #75844 | DGKK gRNA (BRDN0001146124) | depositor partial sequence | sequence record 143304 | Target Sequence
AATATGCTATACATTACCGC
