>Addgene plasmid #75844 | DGKK gRNA (BRDN0001146124) | addgene partial sequence | sequence record 184677 | hU6-F
CGTGACGTAGAAAGTAATAATTTCTTGGGTAGTTTGCAGTTTTAAAATTATGTTTTAAAATGGACTATCA
TATGCTTACCGTAACTTGAAAGTATTTCGATTTCTTGGCTTTATATATCTTGTGGAAAGGACGAAACACC
GAATATGCTATACATTACCGCGTTTTAGAGCTAGAAATAGCAAGTTAAAATAAGGCTAGTCCGTTATCAA
CTTGAAAAAGTGGCACCGAGTCGGTGCTTTTTTAAGCTTGGCGTAACTAGATCTTGAGACAAATGGCAGT
ATTCATCCACAATTTTAAAAGAAAAGGGGGGATTGGGGGGTACAGTGCAGGGGAAAGAATAGTAGACATA
ATAGCAACAGACATACAAACTAAAGAATTACAAAAACAAATTACAAAAATTCAAAATTTTCGGGTTTATT
ACAGGGACAGCAGAGATCCACTTTGGCGCCGGCTCGAGGGGGCCCGGGTGCAAAGATGGATAAAGTTTTA
AACAGAGAGGAATCTTTGCAGCTAATGGACCTTCTAGGTCTTGAAAGGAGTGGGAATTGGCTCCGGTGCC
CGTCAGTGGG
